>Addgene plasmid #197926 | Gamillus | addgene full sequence | sequence record 414192 | Addgene NGS Result
GCCAGCAACGCGGCCTTTTTACGGTTCCTGGCCTTTTGCTGGCCTTTTGCTCACATGTTCTTTCCTGCGT
TATCCCCTGATTCTGTGGATAACCGTATTACCGCCATGCATTAGTTATTAATAGTAATCAATTACGGGGT
CATTAGTTCATAGCCCATATATGGAGTTCCGCGTTACATAACTTACGGTAAATGGCCCGCCTGGCTGACC
GCCCAACGACCCCCGCCCATTGACGTCAATAATGACGTATGTTCCCATAGTAACGCCAATAGGGACTTTC
CATTGACGTCAATGGGTGGAGTATTTACGGTAAACTGCCCACTTGGCAGTACATCAAGTGTATCATATGC
CAAGTACGCCCCCTATTGACGTCAATGACGGTAAATGGCCCGCCTGGCATTATGCCCAGTACATGACCTT
ATGGGACTTTCCTACTTGGCAGTACATCTACGTATTAGTCATCGCTATTACCATGGTGATGCGGTTTTGG
CAGTACATCAATGGGCGTGGATAGCGGTTTGACTCACGGGGATTTCCAAGTCTCCACCCCATTGACGTCA
ATGGGAGTTTGTTTTGGCACCAAAATCAACGGGACTTTCCAAAATGTCGTAACAACTCCGCCCCATTGAC
GCAAATGGGCGGTAGGCGTGTACGGTGGGAGGTCTATATAAGCAGAGCTGGTTTAGTGAACCGTCAGATC
CGCTAGCGCTACCGGTCGCCACCATGGTGAGCAAGGGCGAGGAGGCATCTGGCAGAGCCCTGTTCCAGTA
CCCCATGACCAGCAAGATCGAGCTGAACGGCGAGATCAACGGCAAGAAATTCAAGGTGGCCGGCGAGGGC
TTCACCCCCAGCAGCGGCAGATTCAACATGCACGCCTACTGCACCACCGGCGACCTGCCTATGAGCTGGG
TCGTGATTGCCAGCCCCCTCCAGTACGGCTTCCACATGTTCGCCCACTACCCCGAGGACATCACACACTT
TTTCCAGGAATGCTTCCCCGGCAGCTACACCCTGGACCGGACCCTGAGAATGGAAGGCGACGGCACCCTG
ACCACCCACCACGAGTACAGCCTGGAGGACGGCTGCGTGACCTCCAAGACCACCCTGAATGCCAGCGGCT
TCGACCCTAAGGGCGCCACCATGACCAAGAGCTTCGTGAAACAACTGCCTAACGAGGTGAAGATCACCCC
CCACGGCCCCAACGGCATCAGACTGACCAGCACCGTGCTGTACCTGAAGGAGGATGGCACCATCCAGATC
GGCACCCAGGACTGCATCGTGACCCCTGTGGGCGGAAGGAAAGTGACCCAGCCCAAGGCCCACTTCCTGC
ACACCCAGATCATCCAGAAGAAGGACCCCAACGACACCCGGGACCACATCGTGCAGACAGAACTGGCCGT
GGCCGGCAATCTGTGGCACGGCATGGACGAGCTGTACAAGTCCGGACTCAGATCTCGAGCTCAAGCTTCG
AATTCTGCAGTCGACGGTACCGCGGGCCCGGGATCCACCGGATCTAGATAACTGATCATAATCAGCCATA
CCACATTTGTAGAGGTTTTACTTGCTTTAAAAAACCTCCCACACCTCCCCCTGAACCTGAAACATAAAAT
GAATGCAATTGTTGTTGTTAACTTGTTTATTGCAGCTTATAATGGTTACAAATAAAGCAATAGCATCACA
AATTTCACAAATAAAGCATTTTTTTCACTGCATTCTAGTTGTGGTTTGTCCAAACTCATCAATGTATCTT
AACGCGTAAATTGTAAGCGTTAATATTTTGTTAAAATTCGCGTTAAATTTTTGTTAAATCAGCTCATTTT
TTAACCAATAGGCCGAAATCGGCAAAATCCCTTATAAATCAAAAGAATAGACCGAGATAGGGT
[37 nt withheld, positions 1884-1920]
AAAGAACGTGGACTCCAACGTCAAAGG
[49 nt withheld, positions 1948-1996]
T
[91 nt withheld, positions 1998-2088]
G
[124 nt withheld, positions 2090-2213]
CAGGTGGCACTTTTCGGGGAAATGTGCGCGGAACCCCTATTTGTTTATTTTTCTAAATACATTCAAATAT
GTATCCGCTCATGAGACAATAACCCTGATAAATGCTTCAATAATATTGAAAAAGGAAGAGTCCTGAGGCG
GAAAGAACCAGCTGTGGAATGTGTGTCAGTTAGGGTGTGGAAAGTCCCCAGGCTCCCCAGCAGGCAGAAG
TATGCAAAGCATGCATCTCAATTAGTCAGCAACCAGGTGTGGAAAGTCCCCAGGCTCCCCAGCAGGCAGA
AGTATGCAAAGCATGCATCTCAATTAGTCAGCAACCATAGTCCCGCCCCTAACTCCGCCCATCCCGCCCC
TAACTCCGCCCAGTTCCGCCCATTCTCCGCCCCATGGCTGACTAATTTTTTTTATTTATGCAGAGGCCGA
GGCCGCCTCGGCCTCTGAGCTATTCCAGAAGTAGTGAGGAGGCTTTTTTGGAGGCCTAGGCTTTTGCAAA
GATCGATCAAGAGACAGGATGAGGATCGTTTCGCATGATTGAACAAGATGGATTGCACGCAGGTTCTCCG
GCCGCTTGGGTGGAGAGGCTATTCGGCTATGACTGGGCACAACAGACAATCGGCTGCTCTGATGCCGCCG
TGTTCCGGCTGTCAGCGCAGGGGCGCCCGGTTCTTTTTGTCAAGACCGACCTGTCCGGTGCCCTGAATGA
ACTGCAAGACGAGGCAGCGCGGCTATCGTGGCTGGCCACGACGGGCGTTCCTTGCGCAGCTGTGCTCGAC
GTTGTCACTGAAGCGGGAAGGGACTGGCTGCTATTGGGCGAAGTGCCGGGGCAGGATCTCCTGTCATCTC
ACCTTGCTCCTGCCGAGAAAGTATCCATCATGGCTGATGCAATGCGGCGGCTGCATACGCTTGATCCGGC
TACCTGCCCATTCGACCACCAAGCGAAACATCGCATCGAGCGAGCACGTACTCGGATGGAAGCCGGTCTT
GTCGATCAGGATGATCTGGACGAAGAGCATCAGGGGCTCGCGCCAGCCGAACTGTTCGCCAGGCTCAAGG
CGAGCATGCCCGACGGCGAGGATCTCGTCGTGACCCATGGCGATGCCTGCTTGCCGAATATCATGGTGGA
AAATGGCCGCTTTTCTGGATTCATCGACTGTGGCCGGCTGGGTGTGGCGGACCGCTATCAGGACATAGCG
TTGGCTACCCGTGATATTGCTGAAGAGCTTGGCGGCGAATGGGCTGACCGCTTCCTCGTGCTTTACGGTA
TCGCCGCTCCCGATTCGCAGCGCATCGCCTTCTATCGCCTTCTTGACGAGTTCTTCTGAGCGGGACTCTG
GGGTTCGAAATGACCGACCAAGCGACGCCCAACCTGCCATCACGAGATTTCGATTCCACCGCCGCCTTCT
ATGAAAGGTTGGGCTTCGGAATCGTTTTCCGGGACGCCGGCTGGATGATCCTCCAGCGCGGGGATCTCAT
GCTGGAGTTCTTCGCCCACCCTAGGGGGAGGCTAACTGAAACACGGAAGGAGACAATACCGGAAGGAACC
CGCGCTATGACGGCAATAAAAAGACAGAATAAAACGCACGGTGTTGGGTCGTTTGTTCATAAACGCGGGG
TTCGGTCCCAGGGCTGGCACTCTGTCGATACCCCACCGAGACCCCATTGGGGCCAATACGCCCGCGTTTC
TTCCTTTTCCCCACCCCACCCCCCAAGTTCGGGTGAAGGCCCAGGGCTCGCAGCCAACGTCGGGGCGGCA
GGCCCTGCCATAGCCTCAGGTTACTCATATATACTTTAGATTGATTTAAAACTTCATTTTTAATTTAAAA
GGATCTAGGTGAAGATCCTTTTTGATAATCTCATGACCAAAATCCCTTAACGTGAGTTTTCGTTCCACTG
AGCGTCAGACCCCGTAGAAAAGATCAAAGGATCTTCTTGAGATCCTTTTTTTCTGCGCGTAATCTGCTGC
TTGCAAACAAAAAAACCACCGCTACCAGCGGTGGTTTGTTTGCCGGATCAAGAGCTACCAACTCTTTTTC
CGAAGGTAACTGGCTTCAGCAGAGCGCAGATACCAAATACTGTTCTTCTAGTGTAGCCGTAGTTAGGCCA
CCACTTCAAGAACTCTGTAGCACCGCCTACATACCTCGCTCTGCTAATCCTGTTACCAGTGGCTGCTGCC
AGTGGCGATAAGTCGTGTCTTACCGGGTTGGACTCAAGACGATAGTTACCGGATAAGGCGCAGCGGTCGG
GCTGAACGGGGGGTTCGTGCACACAGCCCAGCTTGGAGCGAACGACCTACACCGAACTGAGATACCTACA
GCGTGAGCTATGAGAAAGCGCCACGCTTCCCGAAGGGAGAAAGGCGGACAGGTATCCGGTAAGCGGCAGG
GTCGGAACAGGAGAGCGCACGAGGGAGCTTCCAGGGGGAAACGCCTGGTATCTTTATAGTCCTGTCGGGT
TTCGCCACCTCTGACTTGAGCGTCGATTTTTGTGATGCTCGTCAGGGGGGCGGAGCCTATGGAAAAAC
Features (pLannotate 1.2.2; 15 found; start..end, strand, type, name):
     45..104     +  rep_origin     RSF ori (fragment): Plasmids containing the RSF 1030 origin of replication can be propagated in E. coli cells that contain additional plasmids with compatible origins.
    172..475     +  enhancer       CMV enhancer: human cytomegalovirus immediate early enhancer
    476..679     +  promoter       CMV promoter: human cytomegalovirus (CMV) immediate early promoter
    724..1440    +  CDS            Gamillus: Gamillus is a photoswitchable green fluorescent protein published in 2018, derived from Olindias formosus. It is reported to be a very rapidly-maturing monomer with very low acid sensitivity.
   1441..1506    +  misc_feature   MCS: multiple cloning site
   1523..1607    +  CDS            large T antigen (fragment): large T antigen from SV40 (simian virus 40)
   1630..1751    +  polyA_signal   SV40 poly(A) signal: SV40 polyadenylation signal
   1785..2213    -  rep_origin     f1 ori (sequence partly withheld): f1 bacteriophage origin of replication; arrow indicates direction of (+) strand synthesis
   2240..2344    +  promoter       AmpR promoter: bla
   2346..2703    +  promoter       SV40 promoter: SV40 enhancer and early promoter
   2738..3532    +  CDS            NeoR/KanR: aminoglycoside phosphotransferase from Tn5; aph(3')-II (or nptII); confers resistance to neomycin, kanamycin, and G418 (Geneticin®)
   3553..3705    +  CDS            ble (fragment): BLE_KLEPN - Experimental evidence at protein level: Swiss-Prot protein existence level 1. Binding protein with a strong affinity to the bleomycin family of antibiotics. Binds to CL990; an antimitotic-antibiotic compound. From Klebsiella pneumoniae.
   3764..3811    +  polyA_signal   HSV TK poly(A) signal: herpes simplex virus thymidine kinase polyadenylation signal (Cole and Stacy, 1985)
   3902..3918    -  polyA_signal   bGH poly(A) signal (fragment): bovine growth hormone polyadenylation signal
   4140..4728    +  rep_origin     ori: high-copy-number ColE1/pMB1/pBR322/pUC origin of replication
