[The description below was written by a language model from this plasmid's Addgene catalogue record and pLannotate feature annotations shown in this document.]
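Description:
Gamillus is a mammalian expression plasmid of about 4.7 kb built on the mEGFP-C1 backbone, in which the fluorescent protein coding sequence is Gamillus, a green fluorescent protein derived from the jellyfish Olindias formosus and annotated as a rapidly maturing, acid-tolerant, photoswitchable monomer. The open reading frame is driven by the human cytomegalovirus immediate early enhancer and promoter and is followed directly by a multiple cloning site and the SV40 polyadenylation signal. This is the usual C1-type layout, which would also allow a protein of interest to be fused to the C-terminus of the fluorophore, although here the record lists no mutation or fusion partner and the protein is expressed alone. The restriction sites used for cloning are not recorded.

Propagation in E. coli relies on a high-copy ColE1/pUC-type origin, and an f1 origin is also present. A single NeoR/KanR cassette (Tn5 aminoglycoside phosphotransferase) serves both hosts. A bacterial bla-type promoter gives kanamycin resistance in bacteria, while the SV40 enhancer/early promoter and the HSV TK polyadenylation signal allow G418 selection in mammalian cells. The short annotated fragments of an RSF origin, SV40 large T antigen, ble and the bGH poly(A) signal are probably backbone remnants or annotation matches rather than functional parts.

The stated purpose is a monomer expression vector. In line with the associated work benchmarking green fluorescent proteins for measuring protein oligomerization in living cells, it most likely provides the free, monomeric fluorophore as a brightness reference.
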