Addgene plasmid #197926: Gamillus
Purpose: Monomer expression vector
Depositing lab: Salvatore Chiantia. Publication: Benchmarking of novel green fluorescent proteins for the quantification of protein oligomerization in living cells. Petrich A, Aji AK, Dunsing V, Chiantia S. PLoS One. 2023 Aug 3;18(8):e0285486. doi: 10.1371/journal.pone.0285486. eCollection 2023. PubMed 37535571.
Backbone
  Vector backbone: mEGFP-C1
  Vector type: Mammalian Expression
Growth in bacteria
  Bacterial resistance: Kanamycin, 50 μg/mL
  Growth temperature: 37°C
  Growth strain: DH5alpha
  Copy number: High Copy
Gene/Insert
  Gene/Insert name: Gamillus
  Species: Other
  Mutation: none
  Cloning method: Restriction Enzyme; 5′ cloning site Unknown (unknown if destroyed)
Terms and licenses: Academic/Nonprofit Terms; Industry Terms: Not Available to Industry
How to cite: Gamillus was a gift from Salvatore Chiantia (Addgene plasmid # 197926 ; http://n2t.net/addgene:197926 ; RRID:Addgene_197926)
